LOCUS       Exported 5428 bp ds-DNA circular SYN 12-MAY-2021
DEFINITION  Measure FRET between LSSmOrange and mKate2.
ACCESSION   .
VERSION     .
KEYWORDS    pLSSmOrange-mKate2
SOURCE      synthetic DNA construct
  ORGANISM  synthetic DNA construct
REFERENCE   1 (bases 1 to 5428)
  AUTHORS   Demeautis C, Sipieter F, Roul J, Chapuis C, Padilla-Parra S, Riquet
            FB, Tramier M
  TITLE     Multiplexing PKA and ERK1
  JOURNAL   Sci Rep. 2017 Jan 20;7:41026. doi: 10.1038/srep41026.
  PUBMED    28106114
REFERENCE   2 (bases 1 to 5428)
  AUTHORS   .
  TITLE     Direct Submission
  JOURNAL   Exported May 12, 2021 from SnapGene Server 1.1.58
            http://www.snapgene.com
FEATURES             Location/Qualifiers
     source          1..5428
                     /organism="synthetic DNA construct"
                     /mol_type="other DNA"
     enhancer        169..472
                     /label=CMV enhancer
                     /note="human cytomegalovirus immediate early enhancer"
     promoter        473..676
                     /label=CMV promoter
                     /note="human cytomegalovirus (CMV) immediate early
                     promoter"
     primer_bind     627..647
                     /label=CMV-F
                     /note="Human CMV immediate early promoter, forward primer"
     regulatory      715..724
                     /regulatory_class="other"
                     /note="vertebrate consensus sequence for strong initiation
                     of translation (Kozak, 1987)"
     CDS             721..1428
                     /codon_start=1
                     /product="monomeric orange fluorescent protein with a large
                     Stokes shift (Shcherbakova et al., 2012)"
                     /label=LSSmOrange
                     /note="mammalian codon-optimized"
                     /translation="MVSKGEENNMAIIKEFMRFKVRMEGSVNGHEFEIEGEGEGRPYEG
                     FQTVKLKVTKGGPLPFAWDILSPQFTYGSKAYVKHPADIPDYLKLSFPEGFKWERVMNF
                     EDGGVVTVTQDSSLQDGEFIYKVKLRGTNFPSDGPVMQKKTMGMEASSERMYPEDGALK
                     GEDKLRLKLKDGGHYTSEVKTTYKAKKPVQLPGAYIVDIKLDITSHNEDYTIVEQYERA
                     EGRHSTGGMDELYK"
     primer_bind     1134..1153
                     /label=mCherry-F
                     /note="mCherry, forward primer"
     misc_feature    1434..1490
                     /label=MCS
                     /note="multiple cloning site"
     regulatory      1498..1507
                     /regulatory_class="other"
                     /note="vertebrate consensus sequence for strong initiation
                     of translation (Kozak, 1987)"
     CDS             1504..2202
                     /codon_start=1
                     /product="monomeric far-red fluorescent protein (Shcherbo
                     et al., 2009)"
                     /label=mKate2
                     /note="mammalian codon-optimized"
                     /translation="MVSELIKENMHMKLYMEGTVNNHHFKCTSEGEGKPYEGTQTMRIK
                     AVEGGPLPFAFDILATSFMYGSKTFINHTQGIPDFFKQSFPEGFTWERVTTYEDGGVLT
                     ATQDTSLQDGCLIYNVKIRGVNFPSNGPVMQKKTLGWEASTETLYPADGGLEGRADMAL
                     KLVGGGHLICNLKTTYRSKKPAKNLKMPGVYYVDRRLERIKEADKETYVEQHEVAVARY
                     CDLPSKLGHR"
     polyA_signal    2324..2445
                     /label=SV40 poly(A) signal
                     /note="SV40 polyadenylation signal"
     primer_bind     complement(2361..2380)
                     /label=SV40pA-R
                     /note="SV40 polyA, reverse primer"
     primer_bind     2415..2434
                     /label=EBV-rev
                     /note="SV40 polyA terminator, reverse primer"
     rep_origin      complement(2452..2907)
                     /direction=LEFT
                     /label=f1 ori
                     /note="f1 bacteriophage origin of replication; arrow
                     indicates direction of (+) strand synthesis"
     primer_bind     complement(2589..2610)
                     /label=F1ori-F
                     /note="F1 origin, forward primer"
     primer_bind     2801..2820
                     /label=F1ori-R
                     /note="F1 origin, reverse primer"
     promoter        2934..3038
                     /gene="bla"
                     /label=AmpR promoter
     promoter        3040..3397
                     /label=SV40 promoter
                     /note="SV40 enhancer and early promoter"
     primer_bind     complement(3063..3083)
                     /label=pBABE 3'
                     /note="SV40 enhancer, reverse primer for pBABE vectors"
     rep_origin      3248..3383
                     /label=SV40 ori
                     /note="SV40 origin of replication"
     primer_bind     3310..3329
                     /label=SV40pro-F
                     /note="SV40 promoter/origin, forward primer"
     CDS             3432..4226
                     /codon_start=1
                     /gene="aph(3')-II (or nptII)"
                     /product="aminoglycoside phosphotransferase from Tn5"
                     /label=NeoR/KanR
                     /note="confers resistance to neomycin, kanamycin, and G418
                     (Geneticin(R))"
                     /translation="MIEQDGLHAGSPAAWVERLFGYDWAQQTIGCSDAAVFRLSAQGRP
                     VLFVKTDLSGALNELQDEAARLSWLATTGVPCAAVLDVVTEAGRDWLLLGEVPGQDLLS
                     SHLAPAEKVSIMADAMRRLHTLDPATCPFDHQAKHRIERARTRMEAGLVDQDDLDEEHQ
                     GLAPAELFARLKASMPDGEDLVVTHGDACLPNIMVENGRFSGFIDCGRLGVADRYQDIA
                     LATRDIAEELGGEWADRFLVLYGIAAPDSQRIAFYRLLDEFF"
     primer_bind     complement(3486..3505)
                     /label=Neo-R
                     /note="Neomycin resistance gene, reverse primer"
     primer_bind     4096..4115
                     /label=Neo-F
                     /note="Neomycin resistance gene, forward primer"
     primer_bind     complement(4414..4433)
                     /label=TK-pA-R
                     /note="Thymidine kinase polyA, reverse primer"
     polyA_signal    4458..4505
                     /label=HSV TK poly(A) signal
                     /note="herpes simplex virus thymidine kinase
                     polyadenylation signal (Cole and Stacy, 1985)"
     rep_origin      4834..5422
                     /direction=RIGHT
                     /label=ori
                     /note="high-copy-number ColE1/pMB1/pBR322/pUC origin of
                     replication"
     primer_bind     5323..5342
                     /label=pBR322ori-F
                     /note="pBR322 origin, forward primer"
ORIGIN
        1 agcaacgcgg cctttttacg gttcctggcc ttttgctggc cttttgctca catgttcttt
       61 cctgcgttat cccctgattc tgtggataac cgtattaccg ccatgcatta gttattaata
      121 gtaatcaatt acggggtcat tagttcatag cccatatatg gagttccgcg ttacataact
      181 tacggtaaat ggcccgcctg gctgaccgcc caacgacccc cgcccattga cgtcaataat
      241 gacgtatgtt cccatagtaa cgccaatagg gactttccat tgacgtcaat gggtggagta
      301 tttacggtaa actgcccact tggcagtaca tcaagtgtat catatgccaa gtacgccccc
      361 tattgacgtc aatgacggta aatggcccgc ctggcattat gcccagtaca tgaccttatg
      421 ggactttcct acttggcagt acatctacgt attagtcatc gctattacca tggtgatgcg
      481 gttttggcag tacatcaatg ggcgtggata gcggtttgac tcacggggat ttccaagtct
      541 ccaccccatt gacgtcaatg ggagtttgtt ttggcaccaa aatcaacggg actttccaaa
      601 atgtcgtaac aactccgccc cattgacgca aatgggcggt aggcgtgtac ggtgggaggt
      661 ctatataagc agagctggtt tagtgaaccg tcagatccgc tagcgctacc ggtcgccacc
      721 atggtgagca agggcgagga gaataacatg gccatcatca aggagttcat gcgcttcaag
      781 gtgcgcatgg agggctccgt gaacggccac gagttcgaga tcgagggcga gggcgagggc
      841 cgcccctacg agggctttca gaccgttaag ctgaaggtga ccaagggtgg ccccctgccc
      901 ttcgcctggg acatcttgtc ccctcagttc acctacggct ccaaggccta cgtgaagcac
      961 cccgccgaca tccccgacta cctcaagctg tccttccccg agggcttcaa gtgggagcgc
     1021 gtgatgaact tcgaggacgg cggcgtggtg accgtgactc aggactcctc cctgcaggac
     1081 ggcgagttca tctacaaggt gaagctgcgc ggcaccaact tcccctccga cggccccgta
     1141 atgcagaaga agaccatggg catggaggcc tcctccgagc ggatgtaccc cgaggacggc
     1201 gccctgaagg gcgaggacaa gctcaggctg aagctgaagg acggcggcca ctacacctcc
     1261 gaggtcaaga ccacctacaa ggccaagaag cccgtgcagt tgcccggcgc ctacatcgtc
     1321 gacatcaagt tggacatcac ctcccacaac gaggactaca ccatcgtgga acagtacgaa
     1381 cgcgccgagg gccgccactc caccggcggc atggacgagc tgtacaagta ctcagatctc
     1441 gagctcaagc ttcgaattct gcagtcgacg gtaccgcggg cccgggatcc accggtcgcc
     1501 accatggtga gcgagctgat taaggagaac atgcacatga agctgtacat ggagggcacc
     1561 gtgaacaacc accacttcaa gtgcacatcc gagggcgaag gcaagcccta cgagggcacc
     1621 cagaccatga gaatcaaggc ggtcgagggc ggccctctcc ccttcgcctt cgacatcctg
     1681 gctaccagct tcatgtacgg cagcaaaacc ttcatcaacc acacccaggg catccccgac
     1741 ttctttaagc agtccttccc cgagggcttc acatgggaga gagtcaccac atacgaagac
     1801 gggggcgtgc tgaccgctac ccaggacacc agcctccagg acggctgcct catctacaac
     1861 gtcaagatca gaggggtgaa cttcccatcc aacggccctg tgatgcagaa gaaaacactc
     1921 ggctgggagg cctccaccga gaccctgtac cccgctgacg gcggcctgga aggcagagcc
     1981 gacatggccc tgaagctcgt gggcgggggc cacctgatct gcaacttgaa gaccacatac
     2041 agatccaaga aacccgctaa gaacctcaag atgcccggcg tctactatgt ggacagaaga
     2101 ctggaaagaa tcaaggaggc cgacaaagag acctacgtcg agcagcacga ggtggctgtg
     2161 gccagatact gcgacctccc tagcaaactg gggcacagat gagcggccgc gactctagat
     2221 cataatcagc cataccacat ttgtagaggt tttacttgct ttaaaaaacc tcccacacct
     2281 ccccctgaac ctgaaacata aaatgaatgc aattgttgtt gttaacttgt ttattgcagc
     2341 ttataatggt tacaaataaa gcaatagcat cacaaatttc acaaataaag catttttttc
     2401 actgcattct agttgtggtt tgtccaaact catcaatgta tcttaaggcg taaattgtaa
     2461 gcgttaatat tttgttaaaa ttcgcgttaa atttttgtta aatcagctca ttttttaacc
     2521 aataggccga aatcggcaaa atcccttata aatcaaaaga atagaccgag atagggttga
     2581 gtgttgttcc agtttggaac aagagtccac tattaaagaa cgtggactcc aacgtcaaag
     2641 gnnnnnnnnn nnnnnnnnnn nnnnnnnnnn nnnnnnnnnn nnnnnnnnnn tnnnnnnnnn
     2701 nnnnnnnnnn nnnnnnnnnn nnnnnnnnnn nnnnnnnnnn nnnnnnnnnn nnnnnnnnnn
     2761 nnnnnnnnnn nnnnnnnnnn nngnnnnnnn nnnnnnnnnn nnnnnnnnnn nnnnnnnnnn
     2821 nnnnnnnnnn nnnnnnnnnn nnnnnnnnnn nnnnnnnnnn nnnnnnnnnn nnnnnnnnnn
     2881 nnnnnnnnnn nnnnnnnnnn nnnnnnncag gtggcacttt tcggggaaat gtgcgcggaa
     2941 cccctatttg tttatttttc taaatacatt caaatatgta tccgctcatg agacaataac
     3001 cctgataaat gcttcaataa tattgaaaaa ggaagagtcc tgaggcggaa agaaccagct
     3061 gtggaatgtg tgtcagttag ggtgtggaaa gtccccaggc tccccagcag gcagaagtat
     3121 gcaaagcatg catctcaatt agtcagcaac caggtgtgga aagtccccag gctccccagc
     3181 aggcagaagt atgcaaagca tgcatctcaa ttagtcagca accatagtcc cgcccctaac
     3241 tccgcccatc ccgcccctaa ctccgcccag ttccgcccat tctccgcccc atggctgact
     3301 aatttttttt atttatgcag aggccgaggc cgcctcggcc tctgagctat tccagaagta
     3361 gtgaggaggc ttttttggag gcctaggctt ttgcaaagat cgatcaagag acaggatgag
     3421 gatcgtttcg catgattgaa caagatggat tgcacgcagg ttctccggcc gcttgggtgg
     3481 agaggctatt cggctatgac tgggcacaac agacaatcgg ctgctctgat gccgccgtgt
     3541 tccggctgtc agcgcagggg cgcccggttc tttttgtcaa gaccgacctg tccggtgccc
     3601 tgaatgaact gcaagacgag gcagcgcggc tatcgtggct ggccacgacg ggcgttcctt
     3661 gcgcagctgt gctcgacgtt gtcactgaag cgggaaggga ctggctgcta ttgggcgaag
     3721 tgccggggca ggatctcctg tcatctcacc ttgctcctgc cgagaaagta tccatcatgg
     3781 ctgatgcaat gcggcggctg catacgcttg atccggctac ctgcccattc gaccaccaag
     3841 cgaaacatcg catcgagcga gcacgtactc ggatggaagc cggtcttgtc gatcaggatg
     3901 atctggacga agagcatcag gggctcgcgc cagccgaact gttcgccagg ctcaaggcga
     3961 gcatgcccga cggcgaggat ctcgtcgtga cccatggcga tgcctgcttg ccgaatatca
     4021 tggtggaaaa tggccgcttt tctggattca tcgactgtgg ccggctgggt gtggcggacc
     4081 gctatcagga catagcgttg gctacccgtg atattgctga agagcttggc ggcgaatggg
     4141 ctgaccgctt cctcgtgctt tacggtatcg ccgctcccga ttcgcagcgc atcgccttct
     4201 atcgccttct tgacgagttc ttctgagcgg gactctgggg ttcgaaatga ccgaccaagc
     4261 gacgcccaac ctgccatcac gagatttcga ttccaccgcc gccttctatg aaaggttggg
     4321 cttcggaatc gttttccggg acgccggctg gatgatcctc cagcgcgggg atctcatgct
     4381 ggagttcttc gcccacccta gggggaggct aactgaaaca cggaaggaga caataccgga
     4441 aggaacccgc gctatgacgg caataaaaag acagaataaa acgcacggtg ttgggtcgtt
     4501 tgttcataaa cgcggggttc ggtcccaggg ctggcactct gtcgataccc caccgagacc
     4561 ccattggggc caatacgccc gcgtttcttc cttttcccca ccccaccccc caagttcggg
     4621 tgaaggccca gggctcgcag ccaacgtcgg ggcggcaggc cctgccatag cctcaggtta
     4681 ctcatatata ctttagattg atttaaaact tcatttttaa tttaaaagga tctaggtgaa
     4741 gatccttttt gataatctca tgaccaaaat cccttaacgt gagttttcgt tccactgagc
     4801 gtcagacccc gtagaaaaga tcaaaggatc ttcttgagat cctttttttc tgcgcgtaat
     4861 ctgctgcttg caaacaaaaa aaccaccgct accagcggtg gtttgtttgc cggatcaaga
     4921 gctaccaact ctttttccga aggtaactgg cttcagcaga gcgcagatac caaatactgt
     4981 tcttctagtg tagccgtagt taggccacca cttcaagaac tctgtagcac cgcctacata
     5041 cctcgctctg ctaatcctgt taccagtggc tgctgccagt ggcgataagt cgtgtcttac
     5101 cgggttggac tcaagacgat agttaccgga taaggcgcag cggtcgggct gaacgggggg
     5161 ttcgtgcaca cagcccagct tggagcgaac gacctacacc gaactgagat acctacagcg
     5221 tgagctatga gaaagcgcca cgcttcccga agggagaaag gcggacaggt atccggtaag
     5281 cggcagggtc ggaacaggag agcgcacgag ggagcttcca gggggaaacg cctggtatct
     5341 ttatagtcct gtcgggtttc gccacctctg acttgagcgt cgatttttgt gatgctcgtc
     5401 aggggggcgg agcctatgga aaaacgcc
//
